>Addgene plasmid #204237 | pET24a MDHC1_ARATH | addgene full sequence | sequence record 413345 | Addgene NGS Result
TGGCGAATGGG
[124 nt withheld, positions 12-135]
C
[91 nt withheld, positions 137-227]
A
[49 nt withheld, positions 229-277]
CCTTTGACGTTGGAGTCCACGTTCTTT
[37 nt withheld, positions 305-341]
ACCCTATCTCGGTCTATTCTTTTGATTTATAAGGGATTTTGCCGATTTCGGCCTATTGGTTAAAAAATGA
GCTGATTTAACAAAAATTTAACGCGAATTTTAACAAAATATTAACGCTTACAATTTAGGTGGCACTTTTC
GGGGAAATGTGCGCGGAACCCCTATTTGTTTATTTTTCTAAATACATTCAAATATGTATCCGCTCATGAA
TTAATTCTTAGAAAAACTCATCGAGCATCAAATGAAACTGCAATTTATTCATATCAGGATTATCAATACC
ATATTTTTGAAAAAGCCGTTTCTGTAATGAAGGAGAAAACTCACCGAGGCAGTTCCATAGGATGGCAAGA
TCCTGGTATCGGTCTGCGATTCCGACTCGTCCAACATCAATACAACCTATTAATTTCCCCTCGTCAAAAA
TAAGGTTATCAAGTGAGAAATCACCATGAGTGACGACTGAATCCGGTGAGAATGGCAAAAGTTTATGCAT
TTCTTTCCAGACTTGTTCAACAGGCCAGCCATTACGCTCGTCATCAAAATCACTCGCATCAACCAAACCG
TTATTCATTCGTGATTGCGCCTGAGCGAGACGAAATACGCGATCGCTGTTAAAAGGACAATTACAAACAG
GAATCGAATGCAACCGGCGCAGGAACACTGCCAGCGCATCAACAATATTTTCACCTGAATCAGGATATTC
TTCTAATACCTGGAATGCTGTTTTCCCGGGGATCGCAGTGGTGAGTAACCATGCATCATCAGGAGTACGG
ATAAAATGCTTGATGGTCGGAAGAGGCATAAATTCCGTCAGCCAGTTTAGTCTGACCATCTCATCTGTAA
CATCATTGGCAACGCTACCTTTGCCATGTTTCAGAAACAACTCTGGCGCATCGGGCTTCCCATACAATCG
ATAGATTGTCGCACCTGATTGCCCGACATTATCGCGAGCCCATTTATACCCATATAAATCAGCATCCATG
TTGGAATTTAATCGCGGCCTAGAGCAAGACGTTTCCCGTTGAATATGGCTCATAACACCCCTTGTATTAC
TGTTTATGTAAGCAGACAGTTTTATTGTTCATGACCAAAATCCCTTAACGTGAGTTTTCGTTCCACTGAG
CGTCAGACCCCGTAGAAAAGATCAAAGGATCTTCTTGAGATCCTTTTTTTCTGCGCGTAATCTGCTGCTT
GCAAACAAAAAAACCACCGCTACCAGCGGTGGTTTGTTTGCCGGATCAAGAGCTACCAACTCTTTTTCCG
AAGGTAACTGGCTTCAGCAGAGCGCAGATACCAAATACTGTCCTTCTAGTGTAGCCGTAGTTAGGCCACC
ACTTCAAGAACTCTGTAGCACCGCCTACATACCTCGCTCTGCTAATCCTGTTACCAGTGGCTGCTGCCAG
TGGCGATAAGTCGTGTCTTACCGGGTTGGACTCAAGACGATAGTTACCGGATAAGGCGCAGCGGTCGGGC
TGAACGGGGGGTTCGTGCACACAGCCCAGCTTGGAGCGAACGACCTACACCGAACTGAGATACCTACAGC
GTGAGCTATGAGAAAGCGCCACGCTTCCCGAAGGGAGAAAGGCGGACAGGTATCCGGTAAGCGGCAGGGT
CGGAACAGGAGAGCGCACGAGGGAGCTTCCAGGGGGAAACGCCTGGTATCTTTATAGTCCTGTCGGGTTT
CGCCACCTCTGACTTGAGCGTCGATTTTTGTGATGCTCGTCAGGGGGGCGGAGCCTATGGAAAAACGCCA
GCAACGCGGCCTTTTTACGGTTCCTGGCCTTTTGCTGGCCTTTTGCTCACATGTTCTTTCCTGCGTTATC
CCCTGATTCTGTGGATAACCGTATTACCGCCTTTGAGTGAGCTGATACCGCTCGCCGCAGCCGAACGACC
GAGCGCAGCGAGTCAGTGAGCGAGGAAGCGGAAGAGCGCCTGATGCGGTATTTTCTCCTTACGCATCTGT
GCGGTATTTCACACCGCAATGGTGCACTCTCAGTACAATCTGCTCTGATGCCGCATAGTTAAGCCAGTAT
ACACTCCGCTATCGCTACGTGACTGGGTCATGGCTGCGCCCCGACACCCGCCAACACCCGCTGACGCGCC
CTGACGGGCTTGTCTGCTCCCGGCATCCGCTTACAGACAAGCTGTGACCGTCTCCGGGAGCTGCATGTGT
CAGAGGTTTTCACCGTCATCACCGAAACGCGCGAGGCAGCTGCGGTAAAGCTCATCAGCGTGGTCGTGAA
GCGATTCACAGATGTCTGCCTGTTCATCCGCGTCCAGCTCGTTGAGTTTCTCCAGAAGCGTTAATGTCTG
GCTTCTGATAAAGCGGGCCATGTTAAGGGCGGTTTTTTCCTGTTTGGTCACTGATGCCTCCGTGTAAGGG
GGATTTCTGTTCATGGGGGTAATGATACCGATGAAACGAGAGAGGATGCTCACGATACGGGTTACTGATG
ATGAACATGCCCGGTTACTGGAACGTTGTGAGGGTAAACAACTGGCGGTATGGATGCGGCGGGACCAGAG
AAAAATCACTCAGGGTCAATGCCAGCGCTTCGTTAATACAGATGTAGGTGTTCCACAGGGTAGCCAGCAG
CATCCTGCGATGCAGATCCGGAACATAATGGTGCAGGGCGCTGACTTCCGCGTTTCCAGACTTTACGAAA
CACGGAAACCGAAGACCATTCATGTTGTTGCTCAGGTCGCAGACGTTTTGCAGCAGCAGTCGCTTCACGT
TCGCTCGCGTATCGGTGATTCATTCTGCTAACCAGTAAGGCAACCCCGCCAGCCTAGCCGGGTCCTCAAC
GACAGGAGCACGATCATGCGCACCCGTGGGGCCGCCATGCCGGCGATAATGGCCTGCTTCTCGCCGAAAC
GTTTGGTGGCGGGACCAGTGACGAAGGCTTGAGCGAGGGCGTGCAAGATTCCGAATACCGCAAGCGACAG
GCCGATCATCGTCGCGCTCCAGCGAAAGCGGTCCTCGCCGAAAATGACCCAGAGCGCTGCCGGCACCTGT
CCTACGAGTTGCATGATAAAGAAGACAGTCATAAGTGCGGCGACGATAGTCATGCCCCGCGCCCACCGGA
AGGAGCTGACTGGGTTGAAGGCTCTCAAGGGCATCGGTCGAGATCCCGGTGCCTAATGAGTGAGCTAACT
TACATTAATTGCGTTGCGCTCACTGCCCGCTTTCCAGTCGGGAAACCTGTCGTGCCAGCTGCATTAATGA
ATCGGCCAACGCGCGGGGAGAGGCGGTTTGCGTATTGGGCGCCAGGGTGGTTTTTCTTTTCACCAGTGAG
ACGGGCAACAGCTGATTGCCCTTCACCGCCTGGCCCTGAGAGAGTTGCAGCAAGCGGTCCACGCTGGTTT
GCCCCAGCAGGCGAAAATCCTGTTTGATGGTGGTTAACGGCGGGATATAACATGAGCTGTCTTCGGTATC
GTCGTATCCCACTACCGAGATATCCGCACCAACGCGCAGCCCGGACTCGGTAATGGCGCGCATTGCGCCC
AGCGCCATCTGATCGTTGGCAACCAGCATCGCAGTGGGAACGATGCCCTCATTCAGCATTTGCATGGTTT
GTTGAAAACCGGACATGGCACTCCAGTCGCCTTCCCGTTCCGCTATCGGCTGAATTTGATTGCGAGTGAG
ATATTTATGCCAGCCAGCCAGACGCAGACGCGCCGAGACAGAACTTAATGGGCCCGCTAACAGCGCGATT
TGCTGGTGACCCAATGCGACCAGATGCTCCACGCCCAGTCGCGTACCGTCTTCATGGGAGAAAATAATAC
TGTTGATGGGTGTCTGGTCAGAGACATCAAGAAATAACGCCGGAACATTAGTGCAGGCAGCTTCCACAGC
AATGGCATCCTGGTCATCCAGCGGATAGTTAATGATCAGCCCACTGACGCGTTGCGCGAGAAGATTGTGC
ACCGCCGCTTTACAGGCTTCGACGCCGCTTCGTTCTACCATCGACACCACCACGCTGGCACCCAGTTGAT
CGGCGCGAGATTTAATCGCCGCGACAATTTGCGACGGCGCGTGCAGGGCCAGACTGGAGGTGGCAACGCC
AATCAGCAACGACTGTTTGCCCGCCAGTTGTTGTGCCACGCGGTTGGGAATGTAATTCAGCTCCGCCATC
GCCGCTTCCACTTTTTCCCGCGTTTTCGCAGAAACGTGGCTGGCCTGGTTCACCACGCGGGAAACGGTCT
GATAAGAGACACCGGCATACTCTGCGACATCGTATAACGTTACTGGTTTCACATTCACCACCCTGAATTG
ACTCTCTTCCGGGCGCTATCATGCCATACCGCGAAAGGTTTTGCGCCATTCGATGGTGTCCGGGATCTCG
ACGCTCTCCCTTATGCGACTCCTGCATTAGGAAGCAGCCCAGTAGTAGGTTGAGGCCGTTGAGCACCGCC
GCCGCAAGGAATGGTGCATGCAAGGAGATGGCGCCCAACAGTCCCCCGGCCACGGGGCCTGCCACCATAC
CCACGCCGAAACAAGCGCTCATGAGCCCGAAGTGGCGAGCCCGATCTTCCCCATCGGTGATGTCGGCGAT
ATAGGCGCCAGCAACCGCACCTGTGGCGCCGGTGATGCCGGCCACGATGCGTCCGGCGTAGAGGATCGAG
ATCTCGATCCCGCGAAATTAATACGACTCACTATAGGGGAATTGTGAGCGGATAACAATTCCCCTCTAGA
AATAATTTTGTTTAACTTTAAGAAGGAGATATACATATGGCTAAAGAACCAGTTCGTGTACTGGTAACTG
GTGCAGCAGGTCAGATCGGCTATGCGCTGGTTCCGATGATTGCACGTGGTATCATGCTGGGTGCAGACCA
GCCAGTGATCCTGCACATGCTGGACATCCCACCAGCAGCGGAAGCGCTGAACGGTGTTAAGATGGAACTG
ATCGACGCAGCTTTCCCACTGCTGAAAGGTGTTGTTGCTACCACCGACGCTGTAGAAGGTTGTACTGGTG
TAAACGTTGCGGTTATGGTTGGTGGCTTTCCACGTAAAGAGGGCATGGAACGTAAAGATGTAATGTCCAA
GAACGTTAGCATCTACAAATCTCAGGCAGCAGCACTGGAGAAACATGCAGCACCAAACTGTAAAGTGCTG
GTAGTGGCGAATCCAGCAAACACCAACGCACTGATTCTGAAAGAGTTCGCACCGTCCATTCCGGAGAAGA
ACATCTCCTGCCTGACTCGTCTGGACCACAACCGTGCCCTGGGTCAGATCAGCGAACGTCTGTCCGTTCC
GGTGTCTGATGTAAAGAACGTTATCATCTGGGGTAATCACTCCAGCTCTCAGTATCCGGATGTGAACCAC
GCTAAAGTGCAAACCTCTTCTGGTGAGAAACCAGTTCGTGAACTGGTTAAGGACGATGCATGGCTGGATG
GTGAGTTCATTAGCACCGTTCAGCAGCGTGGTGCTGCCATCATCAAAGCACGTAAGCTGTCCAGCGCTCT
GTCTGCTGCCTCCTCTGCATGTGATCACATTCGTGACTGGGTTCTGGGCACTCCAGAGGGTACTTTCGTT
TCTATGGGTGTTTACAGCGACGGCTCCTACTCTGTACCGAGCGGTCTGATCTACTCCTTTCCGGTGACTT
GTCGCAATGGCGACTGGTCCATCGTGCAAGGTCTGCCAATTGACGAAGTATCTCGCAAGAAGATGGACCT
GACTGCCGAAGAACTGAAAGAAGAGAAAGACCTGGCATACAGCTGCCTGTCTCATCATCACCACCATCAC
TAAGAATTCGAGCTCCGTCGACAAGCTTGCGGCCGCACTCGAGCACCACCACCACCACCACTGAGATCCG
GCTGCTAACAAAGCCCGAAAGGAAGCTGAGTTGGCTGCTGCCACCGCTGAGCAATAACTAGCATAACCCC
TTGGGGCCTCTAAACGGGTCTTGAGGGGTTTTTTGCTGAAAGGAGGAACTATATCCGGAT
Features (pLannotate 1.2.2; 19 found; start..end, strand, type, name):
     12..440     +  rep_origin     f1 ori (sequence partly withheld): f1 bacteriophage origin of replication; arrow indicates direction of (+) strand synthesis
    493..550     +  promoter       AmpR promoter (fragment): bla
    559..1374    -  CDS            KanR: aminoglycoside phosphotransferase; aph(3')-Ia; confers resistance to kanamycin in bacteria or G418 (Geneticin®) in eukaryotes
   1496..2084    +  rep_origin     ori: high-copy-number ColE1/pMB1/pBR322/pUC origin of replication
   2270..2409    -  misc_feature   bom: basis of mobility region from pBR322
   2511..2702    -  CDS            rop: Rop protein, which maintains plasmids at low copy number; rop
   2719..3099    +  CDS            YPB1_ECOLX: Protein predicted: Swiss-Prot protein existence level 4. From Escherichia coli.
   3171..3462    -  CDS            TcR (fragment): tetracycline efflux protein; tet; confers resistance to tetracycline
   3477..3498    -  protein_bind   CAP binding site: CAP binding activates transcription in the presence of cAMP. E. coli catabolite activator protein
   3511..4593    -  CDS            lacI: lac repressor; lacI; The lac repressor binds to the lac operator to inhibit transcription in E. coli. This inhibition can be relieved by adding lactose or isopropyl-β-D-thiogalactopyranoside (IPTG).
   4594..4671    -  promoter       lacI promoter: lacI
   4679..4958    -  CDS            TcR (fragment): tetracycline efflux protein; tet; confers resistance to tetracycline
   4980..4998    +  promoter       T7 promoter: promoter for bacteriophage T7 RNA polymerase
   4999..5023    +  protein_bind   lac operator: The lac repressor binds to the lac operator to inhibit transcription in E. coli. This inhibition can be relieved by adding lactose or isopropyl-β-D-thiogalactopyranoside (IPTG). lac repressor encoded by lacI
   5038..5060    +  RBS            RBS: efficient ribosome binding site from bacteriophage T7 gene 10 (Olins and Rangwala, 1989)
   5068..6063    +  CDS            MDH1: MDHC1_ARATH - Experimental evidence at protein level: Swiss-Prot protein existence level 1. Catalyzes a reversible NAD-dependent dehydrogenase reaction involved in central metabolism and redox homeostasis between organellar compartments. From Arabidopsis thaliana (Mouse-ear cress).
   6125..6142    +  CDS            9xHis (fragment): 9xHis affinity tag
   6152..6201    +  CDS            SET1 (fragment): solubility-enhancement tag derived from T7 phage gene 10B
   6209..6256    +  terminator     T7 terminator: transcription terminator for bacteriophage T7 RNA polymerase
