[The description below was written by a language model from this plasmid's Addgene catalogue record and pLannotate feature annotations shown in this document.]
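Description:
pET24a MDHC1_ARATH is a bacterial expression plasmid built on the Novagen pET24a backbone, carrying a coding sequence for Arabidopsis thaliana cytosolic malate dehydrogenase 1 (acMDH1, locus AT1G04410). This NAD-dependent enzyme catalyses a reversible dehydrogenase reaction in central metabolism and in redox balance between cellular compartments. The insert of about 1 kb was cloned between NcoI and XhoI. It has been codon-optimized for expression in bacteria, so it will not match the native plant gene at the nucleotide level. The plasmid is maintained in E. coli through a pBR322-type ColE1 origin accompanied by rop and the bom region, which keeps copy number low. Selection is by kanamycin resistance from the aph(3')-Ia gene, and an f1 origin is also present.

The catalogue entry lists the promoter as "Lac", but the feature table shows the usual pET arrangement. A T7 promoter is followed directly by a lac operator and the T7 gene 10 ribosome binding site, and a T7 terminator lies downstream. The plasmid-borne lacI gene supplies repressor, so transcription depends on a host providing T7 RNA polymerase and is relieved by IPTG. The enzyme carries a C-terminal 6xHis tag for affinity purification, annotated in the table as a histidine-tag fragment a short distance after the MDH reading frame. The depositor comments mention a thrombin site, but not a TEV site, between the enzyme and the tag. That remark refers to pET28a rather than pET24a, and no protease site is annotated, so the record leaves this point ambiguous. Short annotated fragments such as TcR and SET1 appear to be backbone remnants or chance matches rather than functional elements. The construct is intended for producing recombinant MDH in course-based undergraduate research experiences.
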