Addgene plasmid #204237: pET24a MDHC1_ARATH
Purpose: Bacterial expression of Arabidopsis cytosolic malate dehydrogenase; Use in CURES (integration of research into undergraduate teaching labs).
Depositing lab: Malate dehydrogenase CUREs Community (MCC). Depositing organization: University of San Diego.
Backbone
  Vector backbone: pET24a
  Backbone manufacturer: Novagen
  Backbone size w/o insert (bp): 5268
  Vector type: Bacterial Expression
Growth in bacteria
  Bacterial resistance: Kanamycin, 50 μg/mL
  Growth temperature: 37°C
  Growth strain: DH5alpha
  Copy number: Low Copy
Gene/Insert
  Gene/Insert name: MDHC1_ARATH (alt names: Arabidopsis cytosolic MDH; acMDH1)
  Species: A. thaliana (mustard weed)
  Insert size (bp): 1017
  GenBank ID: NM_100321.3
  Entrez Gene: AT1G04410 (a.k.a. AT1G04410, F19P19.13, F19P19_13)
  Promoter: Lac
  Tag / fusion protein: 6X His (C terminal on insert)
  Cloning method: Restriction Enzyme; 5′ cloning site NcoI (not destroyed); 3′ cloning site XhoI (not destroyed)
  Sequencing primers: 5′ T7 Promoter; 3′ T7 Terminal
Terms and licenses: Academic/Nonprofit Terms; Industry Terms: Not Available to Industry
Depositor comments: UniProt ID: https://www.uniprot.org/uniprotkb/P93819/. This clone has been optimized for bacterial expression and will not match the plant gene sequence. The expression or activity of this clone in pET28a has not been tested – includes thrombin but not TEV site between C-term His-tag and MDH. For more information, please see the MDH CUREs Community website: https://www.mdhcures.org/.
How to cite: pET24a MDHC1_ARATH was a gift from Malate dehydrogenase CUREs Community (MCC) (Addgene plasmid # 204237 ; http://n2t.net/addgene:204237 ; RRID:Addgene_204237)
