>Addgene plasmid #204237 | pET24a MDHC1_ARATH | depositor partial sequence | sequence record 396491 | insert
ATGGCTAAAGAACCAGTTCGTGTACTGGTAACTGGTGCAGCAGGTCAGATCGGCTATGCGCTGGTTCCGA
TGATTGCACGTGGTATCATGCTGGGTGCAGACCAGCCAGTGATCCTGCACATGCTGGACATCCCACCAGC
AGCGGAAGCGCTGAACGGTGTTAAGATGGAACTGATCGACGCAGCTTTCCCACTGCTGAAAGGTGTTGTT
GCTACCACCGACGCTGTAGAAGGTTGTACTGGTGTAAACGTTGCGGTTATGGTTGGTGGCTTTCCACGTA
AAGAGGGCATGGAACGTAAAGATGTAATGTCCAAGAACGTTAGCATCTACAAATCTCAGGCAGCAGCACT
GGAGAAACATGCAGCACCAAACTGTAAAGTGCTGGTAGTGGCGAATCCAGCAAACACCAACGCACTGATT
CTGAAAGAGTTCGCACCGTCCATTCCGGAGAAGAACATCTCCTGCCTGACTCGTCTGGACCACAACCGTG
CCCTGGGTCAGATCAGCGAACGTCTGTCCGTTCCGGTGTCTGATGTAAAGAACGTTATCATCTGGGGTAA
TCACTCCAGCTCTCAGTATCCGGATGTGAACCACGCTAAAGTGCAAACCTCTTCTGGTGAGAAACCAGTT
CGTGAACTGGTTAAGGACGATGCATGGCTGGATGGTGAGTTCATTAGCACCGTTCAGCAGCGTGGTGCTG
CCATCATCAAAGCACGTAAGCTGTCCAGCGCTCTGTCTGCTGCCTCCTCTGCATGTGATCACATTCGTGA
CTGGGTTCTGGGCACTCCAGAGGGTACTTTCGTTTCTATGGGTGTTTACAGCGACGGCTCCTACTCTGTA
CCGAGCGGTCTGATCTACTCCTTTCCGGTGACTTGTCGCAATGGCGACTGGTCCATCGTGCAAGGTCTGC
CAATTGACGAAGTATCTCGCAAGAAGATGGACCTGACTGCCGAAGAACTGAAAGAAGAGAAAGACCTGGC
ATACAGCTGCCTGTCTCATCATCACCACCATCACTAA
